Addgene plasmid #134170: pJM161
Purpose: Retroviral plasmid expressing GFP Nde1
Depositing lab: Iain Cheeseman. Depositing organization: Whitehead Institute for Biomedical Research. Publication: Nde1 promotes diverse dynein functions through differential interactions and exhibits an isoform-specific proteasome association. Monda JK, Cheeseman IM. Mol Biol Cell. 2018 Sep 15;29(19):2336-2345. doi: 10.1091/mbc.E18-07-0418. Epub 2018 Jul 19. PubMed 30024347.
Backbone
  Vector backbone: pJAG98 (pBABEblast)
  Vector type: Mammalian Expression, Retroviral
Growth in bacteria
  Bacterial resistance: Ampicillin, 100 μg/mL
  Growth temperature: 37°C
  Growth strain: NEB Stable
  Copy number: High Copy
Gene/Insert
  Gene/Insert name: Nde1_SSSC 318AAA320
  Species: H. sapiens (human)
  Mutation: SSSC 318AAA320
  Entrez Gene: NDE1 (a.k.a. HOM-TES-87, LIS4, MHAC, NDE, NUDE, NUDE1)
  Tag / fusion protein: GFP (N terminal on insert)
  Cloning method: Restriction Enzyme; 5′ cloning site unknown (unknown if destroyed); 3′ cloning site unknown (unknown if destroyed)
Terms and licenses: Academic/Nonprofit Terms; Industry Terms: Not Available to Industry
How to cite: pJM161 was a gift from Iain Cheeseman (Addgene plasmid # 134170 ; http://n2t.net/addgene:134170 ; RRID:Addgene_134170)
