[The description below was written by a language model from this plasmid's Addgene catalogue record and pLannotate feature annotations shown in this document.]
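Description:
pJM161 is a Moloney murine leukemia virus-based retroviral expression plasmid built on pJAG98, a pBABEblast derivative, for stable delivery of a GFP-tagged human NDE1 variant into mammalian cells. In bacteria it is maintained through a high-copy ColE1/pUC-type origin and selected with ampicillin via the β-lactamase gene. The viral portion is flanked by MMLV long terminal repeats, with a packaging signal (Ψ) and a truncated gag segment lacking its start codon downstream of the 5′ LTR. Together these allow the transcript to be encapsidated when the plasmid is introduced into a packaging cell line that supplies the viral proteins in trans.

The payload is a single fusion reading frame: EGFP at the N terminus, followed by a short linker region annotated with a TEV-cleavage tag fragment and an S-Tag, and then the NDE1 coding sequence. No separate internal promoter is annotated upstream of EGFP, so expression presumably comes from the 5′ LTR, as is usual for pBABE vectors. The catalogue entry lists the insert as Nde1_SSSC carrying a 318AAA320 mutation, which suggests an alanine substitution at residues 318 to 320. The record does not explain the SSSC designation or the functional effect of the mutation. Downstream of the insert, an SV40 enhancer/early promoter drives blasticidin S deaminase, so transduced cells can be selected with blasticidin.

The stated purpose is retroviral expression of GFP-Nde1. The associated study concerns how Nde1 supports dynein functions and an isoform-specific association with the proteasome. The fluorescent tag allows localization imaging, and the GFP and S-Tag could also serve as affinity handles.
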