Features (pLannotate 1.2.2; 18 found; start..end, strand, type, name):
     78..494     +  CDS            gag (truncated): truncated Moloney murine leukemia virus (MMLV) gag gene lacking the start codon
    535..1251    +  CDS            EGFP: EGFP is a basic (constitutively fluorescent) green fluorescent protein published in 1996, derived from Aequorea victoria. It is reported to be a rapidly-maturing weak dimer with moderate acid sensitivity.
   1278..1296    +  misc_feature   MCS (fragment): pBluescript multiple cloning site
   1297..1316    +  CDS            capTEV™ (fragment): composite tag for in vivo biotinylation, TEV protease cleavage, and 6xHis tagging
   1330..1374    +  CDS            S-Tag: affinity and epitope tag derived from pancreatic ribonuclease A
   1399..2403    +  CDS            NDE1: NDE1_HUMAN - Also known as NUDE. Experimental evidence at protein level: Swiss-Prot protein existence level 1. Required for centrosome duplication and formation and function of the mitotic spindle. Essential for the development of the cerebral cortex. May regulate the production of neurons by controlling the orientation of the mitotic spindle during division of cortical neuronal progenitors of the proliferative ventricular zone of the brain. Orientation of the division plane perpendicular to the layers of the cortex gives rise to two proliferative neuronal progenitors whereas parallel orientat
   2406..2428    +  misc_feature   MCS (fragment): multiple cloning site
   2440..2524    +  CDS            large T antigen (fragment): large T antigen from SV40 (simian virus 40)
   2567..2896    +  promoter       SV40 promoter: SV40 enhancer and early promoter
   2904..3302    +  CDS            BSD: blasticidin S deaminase; Aspergillus terreus BSD; confers resistance to blasticidin
   3349..3470    +  LTR            3' LTR (ΔU3) (fragment): self-inactivating 3' long terminal repeat (LTR) from Moloney murine leukemia virus
   3471..3940    +  LTR            LTR: long terminal repeat from Moloney murine leukemia virus
   4006..4058    -  CDS            lacI (fragment): lac repressor; lacI; The lac repressor binds to the lac operator to inhibit transcription in E. coli. This inhibition can be relieved by adding lactose or isopropyl-β-D-thiogalactopyranoside (IPTG).
   4241..4829    -  rep_origin     ori: high-copy-number ColE1/pMB1/pBR322/pUC origin of replication
   4989..5849    -  CDS            AmpR: β-lactamase; bla; confers resistance to ampicillin, carbenicillin, and related antibiotics
   5850..5954    -  promoter       AmpR promoter: bla
   5985..6454    +  LTR            LTR: long terminal repeat from Moloney murine leukemia virus
   6578..11      +  misc_feature   MESV Ψ (fragment) (across the origin): packaging signal of murine embryonic stem cell virus
>Addgene plasmid #134170 | pJM161 | addgene full sequence | sequence record 271756 | Addgene NGS Result
CTTGTCTGCTGCAGCGCTGCAGCATCGTTCTGTGTTGTCTCTGTCTGACTGTGTTTCTGTATTTGTCTGA
AAATTAGGGCCAGACTGTTACCACTCCCTTAAGTTTGACCTTAGGTCACTGGAAAGATGTCGAGCGGATC
GCTCACAACCAGTCGGTAGATGTCAAGAAGAGACGTTGGGTTACCTTCTGCTCTGCAGAATGGCCAACCT
TTAACGTCGGATGGCCGCGAGACGGCACCTTTAACCGAGACCTCATCACCCAGGTTAAGATCAAGGTCTT
TTCACCTGGCCCGCATGGACACCCAGACCAGGTCCCCTACATCGTGACCTGGGAAGCCTTGGCTTTTGAC
CCCCCTCCCTGGGTCAAGCCCTTTGTACACCCTAAGCCTCCGCCTCCTCTTCCTCCATCCGCCCCGTCTC
TCCCCCTTGAACCTCCTCGTTCGACCCCGCCTCGATCCTCCCTTTATCCAGCCCTCACTCCTTCTCTAGG
CGCCGGCCGGATCCCAGTGTGGTGGTACGCTACCGGTCGCCACCATGGTGAGCAAGGGCGAGGAGCTGTT
CACCGGGGTGGTGCCCATCCTGGTCGAGCTGGACGGCGACGTAAACGGCCACAAGTTCAGCGTGTCCGGC
GAGGGCGAGGGCGATGCCACCTACGGCAAGCTGACCCTGAAGTTCATCTGCACCACCGGCAAGCTGCCCG
TGCCCTGGCCCACCCTCGTGACCACCCTGACCTACGGCGTGCAGTGCTTCAGCCGCTACCCCGACCACAT
GAAGCAGCACGACTTCTTCAAGTCCGCCATGCCCGAAGGCTACGTCCAGGAGCGCACCATCTTCTTCAAG
GACGACGGCAACTACAAGACCCGCGCCGAGGTGAAGTTCGAGGGCGACACCCTGGTGAACCGCATCGAGC
TGAAGGGCATCGACTTCAAGGAGGACGGCAACATCCTGGGGCACAAGCTGGAGTACAACTACAACAGCCA
CAACGTCTATATCATGGCCGACAAGCAGAAGAACGGCATCAAGGTGAACTTCAAGATCCGCCACAACATC
GAGGACGGCAGCGTGCAGCTCGCCGACCACTACCAGCAGAACACCCCCATCGGCGACGGCCCCGTGCTGC
TGCCCGACAACCACTACCTGAGCACCCAGTCCGCCCTGAGCAAAGACCCCAACGAGAAGCGCGATCACAT
GGTCCTGCTGGAGTTCGTGACCGCCGCCGGGATCACTCTCGGCATGGACGAGCTGTACAAGTCCGGAGGG
GATCGGTGGAGCTCCACCGGTGGCGGCCGCTCTAGAGAGAATCTTTATTTTCAGGGCGCCGCCAAATTCA
AAGAAACCGCTGCTGCTAAATTCGAACGCCAGCACATGGACAGCGGAGGTGGAGGTACTAGTCTCGAGAT
GGAGGACTCCGGAAAGACTTTCAGCTCCGAGGAGGAAGAAGCTAACTATTGGAAAGATCTGGCGATGACC
TACAAACAGAGGGCAGAAAATACGCAAGAGGAACTCCGAGAATTCCAGGAGGGAAGCCGAGAATATGAAG
CTGAATTGGAGACGCAGCTGCAACAAATTGAAACCAGGAACAGAGACCTCCTGTCCGAAAATAACCGCCT
TCGCATGGAGCTGGAAACCATCAAGGAGAAGTTTGAAGTGCAGCACTCTGAAGGCTACCGGCAGATCTCA
GCCTTGGAGGATGACCTCGCGCAGACCAAAGCCATTAAAGACCAATTGCAGAAATACATCAGAGAGCTGG
AGCAAGCAAATGACGACCTGGAAAGAGCCAAGCGCGCCACGATCATGTCTCTCGAAGACTTTGAGCAGCG
CTTGAATCAGGCCATCGAAAGAAATGCCTTCCTGGAAAGTGAACTTGATGAAAAAGAGAATCTCCTGGAA
TCTGTTCAGAGACTGAAGGATGAAGCCAGAGATTTGCGGCAGGAACTGGCCGTGCAGCAGAAGCAGGAGA
AACCCAGGACCCCCATGCCCAGCTCAGTGGAAGCTGAGAGGACAGACACAGCTGTGCAGGCCACGGGCTC
CGTGCCGTCCACGCCCATTGCTCACCGAGGACCAAGCTCAAGTTTAAACACACCTGGGAGCTTCAGACGT
GGCCTGGACGACTCCACCGGGGGGACCCCCCTCACACCTGCGGCCCGGATATCAGCCCTCAACATTGTGG
GAGACCTACTGCGGAAAGTCGGGGCACTGGAGTCCAAACTCGCTTCCTGCCGGAACCTCGTGTACGATCA
GTCCCCAAACCGAACAGGTGGCCCAGCCTCTGGGCGGAGCAGCAAGAACAGAGATGGCGGGGAGAGACGG
CCAAGCAGCACCAGCGTGCCTTTGGGTGATAAGGGGTTGGCGGCCGCCTGCCGCTGGTTGTCCAAATCAA
CAACCAGGTCGTCCAGCTCCTGCTGACCGCGGGCCCGGGATCCACCGGATCTAGATAACTGATCATAATC
AGCCATACCACATTTGTAGAGGTTTTACTTGCTTTAAAAAACCTCCCACACCTCCCCCTGAACCTGAAAC
ATAAAATGAATGCAATTCGCCAGCACAGTGGTCGACCCTGTGGAATGTGTGTCAGTTAGGGTGTGGAAAG
TCCCCAGGCTCCCCAGCAGGCAGAAGTATGCAAAGCATGCATCTCAATTAGTCAGCAACCAGGTGTGGAA
AGTCCCCAGGCTCCCCAGCAGGCAGAAGTATGCAAAGCATGCATCTCAATTAGTCAGCAACCATAGTCCC
GCCCCTAACTCCGCCCATCCCGCCCCTAACTCCGCCCAGTTCCGCCCATTCTCCGCCCCATGGCTGACTA
ATTTTTTTTATTTATGCAGAGGCCGAGGCCGCCTCGGCCTCTGAGCTATTCCAGAAGTAGTGAGGAGGCT
TTTTTGGAGGCCTAGGCTTTTGCAAAAAGCTTCATGGCCAAGCCTTTGTCTCAAGAAGAATCCACCCTCA
TTGAAAGAGCAACGGCTACAATCAACAGCATCCCCATCTCTGAAGACTACAGCGTCGCCAGCGCAGCTCT
CTCTAGCGACGGCCGCATCTTCACTGGTGTCAATGTATATCATTTTACTGGGGGACCTTGTGCAGAACTC
GTGGTGCTGGGCACTGCTGCTGCTGCGGCAGCTGGCAACCTGACTTGTATCGTCGCGATCGGAAATGAGA
ACAGGGGCATCTTGAGCCCCTGCGGACGGTGCCGACAGGTGCTTCTCGATCTGCATCCTGGGATCAAAGC
CATAGTGAAGGACAGTGATGGACAGCCGACGGCAGTTGGGATTCGTGAATTGCTGCCCTCTGGTTATGTG
TGGGAGGGCTAAGATCGATAAAATAAAAGATTTTATTTAGTCTCCAGAAAAAGGGGGGAATGAAAGACCC
CACCTGTAGGTTTGGCAAGCTAGCTTAAGTAACGCCATTTTGCAAGGCATGGAAAAATACATAACTGAGA
ATAGAGAAGTTCAGATCAAGGTCAGGAACAGATGGAACAGCTGAATATGGGCCAAACAGGATATCTGTGG
TAAGCAGTTCCTGCCCCGGCTCAGGGCCAAGAACAGATGGAACAGCTGAATATGGGCCAAACAGGATATC
TGTGGTAAGCAGTTCCTGCCCCGGCTCAGGGCCAAGAACAGATGGTCCCCAGATGCGGTCCAGCCCTCAG
CAGTTTCTAGAGAACCATCAGATGTTTCCAGGGTGCCCCAAGGACCTGAAATGACCCTGTGCCTTATTTG
AACTAACCAATCAGTTCGCTTCTCGCTTCTGTTCGCGCGCTTCTGCTCCCCGAGCTCAATAAAAGAGCCC
ACAACCCCTCACTCGGGGCGCCAGTCCTCCGATTGACTGAGTCGCCCGGGTACCCGTGTATCCAATAAAC
CCTCTTGCAGTTGCATCCGACTTGTGGTCTCGCTGTTCCTTGGGAGGGTCTCCTCTGAGTGATTGACTAC
CCGTCAGCGGGGGTCTTTCACATGCAGCATGTATCAAAATTAATTTGGTTTTTTTTCTTAAGTATTTACA
TTAAATGGCCATAGTTGCATTAATGAATCGGCCAACGCGCGGGGAGAGGCGGTTTGCGTATTGGGCGCTC
TTCCGCTTCCTCGCTCACTGACTCGCTGCGCTCGGTCGTTCGGCTGCGGCGAGCGGTATCAGCTCACTCA
AAGGCGGTAATACGGTTATCCACAGAATCAGGGGATAACGCAGGAAAGAACATGTGAGCAAAAGGCCAGC
AAAAGGCCAGGAACCGTAAAAAGGCCGCGTTGCTGGCGTTTTTCCATAGGCTCCGCCCCCCTGACGAGCA
TCACAAAAATCGACGCTCAAGTCAGAGGTGGCGAAACCCGACAGGACTATAAAGATACCAGGCGTTTCCC
CCTGGAAGCTCCCTCGTGCGCTCTCCTGTTCCGACCCTGCCGCTTACCGGATACCTGTCCGCCTTTCTCC
CTTCGGGAAGCGTGGCGCTTTCTCATAGCTCACGCTGTAGGTATCTCAGTTCGGTGTAGGTCGTTCGCTC
CAAGCTGGGCTGTGTGCACGAACCCCCCGTTCAGCCCGACCGCTGCGCCTTATCCGGTAACTATCGTCTT
GAGTCCAACCCGGTAAGACACGACTTATCGCCACTGGCAGCAGCCACTGGTAACAGGATTAGCAGAGCGA
GGTATGTAGGCGGTGCTACAGAGTTCTTGAAGTGGTGGCCTAACTACGGCTACACTAGAAGAACAGTATT
TGGTATCTGCGCTCTGCTGAAGCCAGTTACCTTCGGAAAAAGAGTTGGTAGCTCTTGATCCGGCAAACAA
ACCACCGCTGGTAGCGGTGGTTTTTTTGTTTGCAAGCAGCAGATTACGCGCAGAAAAAAAGGATCTCAAG
AAGATCCTTTGATCTTTTCTACGGGGTCTGACGCTCAGTGGAACGAAAACTCACGTTAAGGGATTTTGGT
CATGAGATTATCAAAAAGGATCTTCACCTAGATCCTTTTGCGGCCGCAAATCAATCTAAAGTATATATGA
GTAAACTTGGTCTGACAGTTACCAATGCTTAATCAGTGAGGCACCTATCTCAGCGATCTGTCTATTTCGT
TCATCCATAGTTGCCTGACTCCCCGTCGTGTAGATAACTACGATACGGGAGGGCTTACCATCTGGCCCCA
GTGCTGCAATGATACCGCGAGACCCACGCTCACCGGCTCCAGATTTATCAGCAATAAACCAGCCAGCCGG
AAGGGCCGAGCGCAGAAGTGGTCCTGCAACTTTATCCGCCTCCATCCAGTCTATTAATTGTTGCCGGGAA
GCTAGAGTAAGTAGTTCGCCAGTTAATAGTTTGCGCAACGTTGTTGCCATTGCTACAGGCATCGTGGTGT
CACGCTCGTCGTTTGGTATGGCTTCATTCAGCTCCGGTTCCCAACGATCAAGGCGAGTTACATGATCCCC
CATGTTGTGCAAAAAAGCGGTTAGCTCCTTCGGTCCTCCGATCGTTGTCAGAAGTAAGTTGGCCGCAGTG
TTATCACTCATGGTTATGGCAGCACTGCATAATTCTCTTACTGTCATGCCATCCGTAAGATGCTTTTCTG
TGACTGGTGAGTACTCAACCAAGTCATTCTGAGAATAGTGTATGCGGCGACCGAGTTGCTCTTGCCCGGC
GTCAATACGGGATAATACCGCGCCACATAGCAGAACTTTAAAAGTGCTCATCATTGGAAAACGTTCTTCG
GGGCGAAAACTCTCAAGGATCTTACCGCTGTTGAGATCCAGTTCGATGTAACCCACTCGTGCACCCAACT
GATCTTCAGCATCTTTTACTTTCACCAGCGTTTCTGGGTGAGCAAAAACAGGAAGGCAAAATGCCGCAAA
AAAGGGAATAAGGGCGACACGGAAATGTTGAATACTCATACTCTTCCTTTTTCAATATTATTGAAGCATT
TATCAGGGTTATTGTCTCATGAGCGGATACATATTTGAATGTATTTAGAAAAATAAACAAATAGGGGTTC
CGCGCACATTTCCCCGAAAAGTGCCACCTGCAGCCTGAATATGGGCCAAACAGGATATCTGTGGTAAGCA
GTTCCTGCCCCGGCTCAGGGCCAAGAACAGATGGAACAGCTGAATATGGGCCAAACAGGATATCTGTGGT
AAGCAGTTCCTGCCCCGGCTCAGGGCCAAGAACAGATGGTCCCCAGATGCGGTCCAGCCCTCAGCAGTTT
CTAGAGAACCATCAGATGTTTCCAGGGTGCCCCAAGGACCTGAAATGACCCTGTGCCTTATTTGAACTAA
CCAATCAGTTCGCTTCTCGCTTCTGTTCGCGCGCTTCTGCTCCCCGAGCTCAATAAAAGAGCCCACAACC
CCTCACTCGGGGCGCCAGTCCTCCGATTGACTGAGTCGCCCGGGTACCCGTGTATCCAATAAACCCTCTT
GCAGTTGCATCCGACTTGTGGTCTCGCTGTTCCTTGGGAGGGTCTCCTCTGAGTGATTGACTACCCGTCA
GCGGGGGTCTTTCATTTGGGGGCTCGTCCGGGATCGGGAGACCCCTGCCCAGGGACCACCGACCCACCAC
CGGGAGGCAAGCTGGCCAGCAACTTATCTGTGTCTGTCCGATTGTCTAGTGTCTATGACTGATTTTATGC
GCCTGCGTCGGTACTAGTTAGCTAACTAGCTCTGTATCTGGCGGACCCGTGGTGGAACTGACGAGTTCTG
AACACCCGGCCGCAACCCTGGGAGACGTCCCAGGGACTTTGGGGGCCGTTTTTGTGGCCCGACCTGAGGA
AGGGAGTCGATGTGGAATCCGACCCCGTCAGGATATGTGGTTCTGGTAGGAGACGAGAACCTAAAACAGT
TCCCGCCTCCGTCTGAATTTTTGCTTTCGGTTTGGAACCGAAGCCGCGCGT
